Addgene plasmid #113054: KHT-1
Purpose: Expresses worm KHT-1 in mammalian cells
Depositing lab: Federico Sesti. Depositing organization: Rutgers, The State University of New Jersey. Publication: Auto-phosphorylation of a voltage-gated K+ channel controls non-associative learning. Cai SQ, Wang Y, Park KH, Tong X, Pan Z, Sesti F. EMBO J. 2009 Jun 3;28(11):1601-11. doi: 10.1038/emboj.2009.112. Epub 2009 Apr 23. PubMed 19387491.
Backbone
  Vector backbone: pCI-neo
  Vector type: Mammalian Expression
Growth in bacteria
  Bacterial resistance: Ampicillin, 100 μg/mL
  Growth temperature: 37°C
  Growth strain: DH5alpha
  Copy number: High Copy
Gene/Insert
  Gene/Insert name: K+ channel for Habituation to Tap subunit 1
  Species: C. elegans (nematode)
  Tag / fusion protein: HA (C terminal on insert)
  Cloning method: TOPO Cloning
Terms and licenses: Academic/Nonprofit Terms; Industry Terms: Not Available to Industry
How to cite: KHT-1 was a gift from Federico Sesti (Addgene plasmid # 113054 ; http://n2t.net/addgene:113054 ; RRID:Addgene_113054)
