[The description below was written by a language model from this plasmid's Addgene catalogue record and pLannotate feature annotations shown in this document.]
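Description:
KHT-1 is a mammalian expression plasmid built on the pCI-neo backbone that carries the Caenorhabditis elegans K+ channel for Habituation to Tap subunit 1, a voltage-gated potassium channel subunit, with an HA epitope tag recorded at the C terminus of the insert. The sequenced record is about 6.9 kb. In bacteria it is maintained through a high-copy ColE1/pUC-type origin and selected with ampicillin via the β-lactamase gene. An f1 origin is also present, allowing single-stranded DNA production.

The channel coding sequence sits downstream of the human cytomegalovirus immediate-early enhancer and promoter, followed by a chimeric β-globin/immunoglobulin intron that generally improves transcript processing and expression, and is terminated by the SV40 late polyadenylation signal. Flanking T7 and T3 (partial) phage promoters permit in vitro transcription of the insert, which can be useful for making RNA for other expression systems, although the record does not state such a use. The automated annotation labels the roughly 1.35 kb open reading frame as a fragment matching egl-36, another C. elegans voltage-dependent potassium channel. This is a similarity-based call and does not match the name in the catalogue entry, and the record does not resolve the relationship between the two. The HA tag was not separately annotated in the feature table.

A second cassette, with the SV40 enhancer/early promoter driving the neomycin phosphotransferase gene followed by a synthetic poly(A) signal, allows G418 selection of stably transfected mammalian cells. The stated purpose is expression of the worm channel in mammalian cells, where the HA tag supports antibody-based detection, in the context of work on channel phosphorylation and non-associative learning.
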