Features (pLannotate 1.2.2; 19 found; start..end, strand, type, name):
      3..380     +  enhancer       CMV enhancer: human cytomegalovirus immediate early enhancer
    381..592     +  promoter       CMV promoter: human cytomegalovirus (CMV) immediate early promoter
    753..885     +  intron         chimeric intron: chimera between introns from human β-globin and immunoglobulin heavy chain genes
    930..948     +  promoter       T7 promoter: promoter for bacteriophage T7 RNA polymerase
    960..2309    +  CDS            egl-36 (fragment): KCNAG_CAEEL - Experimental evidence at protein level: Swiss-Prot protein existence level 1. Voltage-dependent potassium channel involved in the excitation of muscles operating egg-laying and defecation. From Caenorhabditis elegans.
   2432..2449    -  promoter       T3 promoter (fragment): promoter for bacteriophage T3 RNA polymerase
   2467..2588    -  polyA_signal   SV40 poly(A) signal: SV40 polyadenylation signal
   2611..2679    -  CDS            large T antigen (fragment): large T antigen from SV40 (simian virus 40)
   2703..2770    +  CDS            lacZα (fragment): LacZα fragment of β-galactosidase; lacZ fragment
   2774..3202    +  rep_origin     f1 ori (sequence partly withheld): f1 bacteriophage origin of replication; arrow indicates direction of (+) strand synthesis
   3230..3281    -  misc_feature   bom (fragment): basis of mobility region from pBR322
   3346..3703    +  promoter       SV40 promoter: SV40 enhancer and early promoter
   3754..4545    +  CDS            neo: KKA2_KLEPN - Also known as kan, nptII. Experimental evidence at protein level: Swiss-Prot protein existence level 1. Resistance to kanamycin, neomycin, paromomycin, ribostamycin, butirosin and gentamicin B. From Klebsiella pneumoniae.
   4612..4660    +  polyA_signal   poly(A) signal: synthetic polyadenylation signal
   4680..4734    -  misc_feature   bom (fragment): basis of mobility region from pBR322
   4836..4871    -  CDS            rop (fragment): Rop protein, which maintains plasmids at low copy number; rop
   4966..5070    +  promoter       AmpR promoter: bla
   5071..5931    +  CDS            AmpR: β-lactamase; bla; confers resistance to ampicillin, carbenicillin, and related antibiotics
   6102..6690    +  rep_origin     ori: high-copy-number ColE1/pMB1/pBR322/pUC origin of replication
>Addgene plasmid #113054 | KHT-1 | addgene full sequence | sequence record 217377 | Addgene NGS Result
GGCATTGATTATTGACTAGTTATTAATAGTAATCAATTACGGGGTCATTAGTTCATAGCCCATATATGGA
GTTCCGCGTTACATAACTTACGGTAAATGGCCCGCCTGGCTGACCGCCCAACGACCCCCGCCCATTGACG
TCAATAATGACGTATGTTCCCATAGTAACGCCAATAGGGACTTTCCATTGACGTCAATGGGTGGAGTATT
TACGGTAAACTGCCCACTTGGCAGTACATCAAGTGTATCATATGCCAAGTCCGCCCCCTATTGACGTCAA
TGACGGTAAATGGCCCGCCTGGCATTATGCCCAGTACATGACCTTACGGGACTTTCCTACTTGGCAGTAC
ATCTACGTATTAGTCATCGCTATTACCATGGTGATGCGGTTTTGGCAGTACACCAATGGGCGTGGATAGC
GGTTTGACTCACGGGGATTTCCAAGTCTCCACCCCATTGACGTCAATGGGAGTTTGTTTTGGCACCAAAA
TCAACGGGACTTTCCAAAATGTCGTAACAACTGCGATCGCCCGCCCCGTTGACGCAAATGGGCGGTAGGC
GTGTACGGTGGGAGGTCTATATAAGCAGAGCTCGTTTAGTGAACCGTCAGATCACTAGAAGCTTTATTGC
GGTAGTTTATCACAGTTAAATTGCTAACGCAGTCAGTGCTTCTGACACAACAGTCTCGAACTTAAGCTGC
AGTGACTCTCTTAAGGTAGCCTTGCAGAAGTTGGTCGTGAGGCACTGGGCAGGTAAGTATCAAGGTTACA
AGACAGGTTTAAGGAGACCAATAGAAACTGGGCTTGTCGAGACAGAGAAGACTCTTGCGTTTCTGATAGG
CACCTATTGGTCTTACTGACATCCACTTTGCCTTTCTCTCCACAGGTGTCCACTCCCAGTTCAATTACAG
CTCTTAAGGCTAGAGTACTTAATACGACTCACTATAGGCTAGCCTCGAGATGGACAGTGAATACCGGATC
ATACTCAACGTGGGTGGTGTTCGACACGAAACCTATAAGCATACGCTTAAGAAAATTCCAGCTACACGAC
TATCCCGGTTGACTACAAATTTGGCCAATTATGATCCAGTTTTAAACGAGTATTTTTTCGATAGACATCC
CGGAGTTTTTGCGCAAATACTAAATTATTATAGAACGGGCAAATTGCATTATCCTCTTGACGTGTGTGGA
CCATTATTTGAAGAGGAGTTAAAGTATTGGGGACTTGATTCAAATGAATGCGAACCATGCTGTTGGATGA
CATTATCTGGTACAAGAGATACACAAGATGTGCTCAAAACATTAGACGAGTTGGATATTGAAGTTGATCA
AACAGAAGGACCTGAACTGTACAAACGATTTGGTTGGGAGGATGACTATCATAATGATAGTCTCAGTGCC
TGGCAGAAGATCAAACCTCGGATTTGGAGGCTTTTCGATGAACCAAATTCATCTAGATCAGCACAATTTA
TAGCAGCTATTTCTGTATTTTTTCTGATAACAGCCATCATTGTTTTCTGTCTGAAAACCCATCCTGGTTT
GAGGATCCCTGAATTAGCTCCATTTGGAAACTTTTCGCGGAATCATCGGAGTACATCTTCACGAATACAT
CCTGCACAGATAAACATTGATAAGGCCAATTCTAGGCCTCATCCAACTTTTATGTACATAGAAACAATAT
GTAACATTTGGTTCACGATTGAAATTCTGGCAAGATTCTCTTCATGTCCATCTCGTTTTGAATATCTTCG
TGCACCTGTGAACATTATCGACATTGTTGCCACTTTGACATTCTACATTGATTTATTATCAAGCATGTTT
GGAGCAACTGCAGATCTTGAGTTCTTCTCCATCATTCGTATTATGAGACTTTTCAAATTGACTCATCATA
ATTCGGGACTCAAGATTTTGATGCACACCTTCCGAGCATCAGCAAAGGAATTGATGCTACTTGTATTCTT
TTTGGTATTGGGAGTTGTTGTATTTGCATCACTGGTGTATTATGCAGAACGGGTGGAAAGTAATGAAGAT
AATCAATTTGTGTCAATTCCGATTGGATTGTGGTGGGCGATCGTCACAATGACAACAATTGGCTATGGTG
ACATAACACCTCATACATATCTGGGCCGCCTGATTGGTTCGATTTGTGCTCTCGCTGGTGTATTGACAAT
CGCTTTGCCAGTTCCAGTCATCGTCTCTAACTTCGCCATGTTCTATTCCCATACACAAGCTCGTTCAAAG
ATGCCCAAGAAAAGACGAGGAGTGCTCTCAATGGATCAAGTTGCTCAGCATGTAAAACATGCTCCGGTTC
GAAATTCCAATGGACCAACGCAACGGAAGAATATGGAAAATACACCACTTGTATCCAACAACCATACACC
GCCACATACCTTAATCTAGTTGTTTCATAGGTCGACCCGGGCGGCCGCTTCCCTTTAGTGAGGGTTAATG
CTTCGAGCAGACATGATAAGATACATTGATGAGTTTGGACAAACCACAACTAGAATGCAGTGAAAAAAAT
GCTTTATTTGTGAAATTTGTGATGCTATTGCTTTATTTGTAACCATTATAAGCTGCAATAAACAAGTTAA
CAACAACAATTGCATTCATTTTATGTTTCAGGTTCAGGGGGAGATGTGGGAGGTTTTTTAAAGCAAGTAA
AACCTCTACAAATGTGGTAAAATCCGATAAGGATCGATCCGGGCTGGCGTAATAGCGAAGAGGCCCGCAC
CGATCGCCCTTCCCAACAGTTGCGCAGCCTGAATGGCGAATGG
[124 nt withheld, positions 2774-2897]
C
[91 nt withheld, positions 2899-2989]
A
[49 nt withheld, positions 2991-3039]
CCTTTGACGTTGGAGTCCACGTTCTTT
[37 nt withheld, positions 3067-3103]
ACCCTATCTCGGTCTATTCTTTTGATTTATAAGGGATTTTGCCGATTTCGGCCTATTGGTTAAAAAATGA
GCTGATTTAACAAAAATTTAACGCGAATTTTAACAAAATATTAACGCTTACAATTTCCTGATGCGGTATT
TTCTCCTTACGCATCTGTGCGGTATTTCACACCGCATACGCGGATCTGCGCAGCACCATGGCCTGAAATA
ACCTCTGAAAGAGGAACTTGGTTAGGTACCTTCTGAGGCGGAAAGAACCAGCTGTGGAATGTGTGTCAGT
TAGGGTGTGGAAAGTCCCCAGGCTCCCCAGCAGGCAGAAGTATGCAAAGCATGCATCTCAATTAGTCAGC
AACCAGGTGTGGAAAGTCCCCAGGCTCCCCAGCAGGCAGAAGTATGCAAAGCATGCATCTCAATTAGTCA
GCAACCATAGTCCCGCCCCTAACTCCGCCCATCCCGCCCCTAACTCCGCCCAGTTCCGCCCATTCTCCGC
CCCATGGCTGACTAATTTTTTTTATTTATGCAGAGGCCGAGGCCGCCTCGGCCTCTGAGCTATTCCAGAA
GTAGTGAGGAGGCTTTTTTGGAGGCCTAGGCTTTTGCAAAAAGCTTGATTCTTCTGACACAACAGTCTCG
AACTTAAGGCTAGAGCCACCATGATTGAACAAGATGGATTGCACGCAGGTTCTCCGGCCGCTTGGGTGGA
GAGGCTATTCGGCTATGACTGGGCACAACAGACAATCGGCTGCTCTGATGCCGCCGTGTTCCGGCTGTCA
GCGCAGGGGCGCCCGGTTCTTTTTGTCAAGACCGACCTGTCCGGTGCCCTGAATGAACTGCAGGACGAGG
CAGCGCGGCTATCGTGGCTGGCCACGACGGGCGTTCCTTGCGCAGCTGTGCTCGACGTTGTCACTGAAGC
GGGAAGGGACTGGCTGCTATTGGGCGAAGTGCCGGGGCAGGATCTCCTGTCATCTCACCTTGCTCCTGCC
GAGAAAGTATCCATCATGGCTGATGCAATGCGGCGGCTGCATACGCTTGATCCGGCTACCTGCCCATTCG
ACCACCAAGCGAAACATCGCATCGAGCGAGCACGTACTCGGATGGAAGCCGGTCTTGTCGATCAGGATGA
TCTGGACGAAGAGCATCAGGGGCTCGCGCCAGCCGAACTGTTCGCCAGGCTCAAGGCGCGCATGCCCGAC
GGCGAGGATCTCGTCGTGACCCATGGCGATGCCTGCTTGCCGAATATCATGGTGGAAAATGGCCGCTTTT
CTGGATTCATCGACTGTGGCCGGCTGGGTGTGGCGGACCGCTATCAGGACATAGCGTTGGCTACCCGTGA
TATTGCTGAAGAGCTTGGCGGCGAATGGGCTGACCGCTTCCTCGTGCTTTACGGTATCGCCGCTCCCGAT
TCGCAGCGCATCGCCTTCTATCGCCTTCTTGACGAGTTCTTCTGAGCGGGACTCTGGGGTTCGAAATGAC
CGACCAAGCGACGCCCAACCTGCCATCACGATGGCCGCAATAAAATATCTTTATTTTCATTACATCTGTG
TGTTGGTTTTTTGTGTGAATCGATAGCGATAAGGATCCGCGTATGGTGCACTCTCAGTACAATCTGCTCT
GATGCCGCATAGTTAAGCCAGCCCCGACACCCGCCAACACCCGCTGACGCGCCCTGACGGGCTTGTCTGC
TCCCGGCATCCGCTTACAGACAAGCTGTGACCGTCTCCGGGAGCTGCATGTGTCAGAGGTTTTCACCGTC
ATCACCGAAACGCGCGAGACGAAAGGGCCTCGTGATACGCCTATTTTTATAGGTTAATGTCATGATAATA
ATGGTTTCTTAGACGTCAGGTGGCACTTTTCGGGGAAATGTGCGCGGAACCCCTATTTGTTTATTTTTCT
AAATACATTCAAATATGTATCCGCTCATGAGACAATAACCCTGATAAATGCTTCAATAATATTGAAAAAG
GAAGAGTATGAGTATTCAACATTTCCGTGTCGCCCTTATTCCCTTTTTTGCGGCATTTTGCCTTCCTGTT
TTTGCTCACCCAGAAACGCTGGTGAAAGTAAAAGATGCTGAAGATCAGTTGGGTGCACGAGTGGGTTACA
TCGAACTGGATCTCAACAGCGGTAAGATCCTTGAGAGTTTTCGCCCCGAAGAACGTTTTCCAATGATGAG
CACTTTTAAAGTTCTGCTATGTGGCGCGGTATTATCCCGTATTGACGCCGGGCAAGAGCAACTCGGTCGC
CGCATACACTATTCTCAGAATGACTTGGTTGAGTACTCACCAGTCACAGAAAAGCATCTTACGGATGGCA
TGACAGTAAGAGAATTATGCAGTGCTGCCATAACCATGAGTGATAACACTGCGGCCAACTTACTTCTGAC
AACGATCGGAGGACCGAAGGAGCTAACCGCTTTTTTGCACAACATGGGGGATCATGTAACTCGCCTTGAT
CGTTGGGAACCGGAGCTGAATGAAGCCATACCAAACGACGAGCGTGACACCACGATGCCTGTAGCAATGG
CAACAACGTTGCGCAAACTATTAACTGGCGAACTACTTACTCTAGCTTCCCGGCAACAATTAATAGACTG
GATGGAGGCGGATAAAGTTGCAGGACCACTTCTGCGCTCGGCCCTTCCGGCTGGCTGGTTTATTGCTGAT
AAATCTGGAGCCGGTGAGCGTGGGTCTCGCGGTATCATTGCAGCACTGGGGCCAGATGGTAAGCCCTCCC
GTATCGTAGTTATCTACACGACGGGGAGTCAGGCAACTATGGATGAACGAAATAGACAGATCGCTGAGAT
AGGTGCCTCACTGATTAAGCATTGGTAACTGTCAGACCAAGTTTACTCATATATACTTTAGATTGATTTA
AAACTTCATTTTTAATTTAAAAGGATCTAGGTGAAGATCCTTTTTGATAATCTCATGACCAAAATCCCTT
AACGTGAGTTTTCGTTCCACTGAGCGTCAGACCCCGTAGAAAAGATCAAAGGATCTTCTTGAGATCCTTT
TTTTCTGCGCGTAATCTGCTGCTTGCAAACAAAAAAACCACCGCTACCAGCGGTGGTTTGTTTGCCGGAT
CAAGAGCTACCAACTCTTTTTCCGAAGGTAACTGGCTTCAGCAGAGCGCAGATACCAAATACTGTTCTTC
TAGTGTAGCCGTAGTTAGGCCACCACTTCAAGAACTCTGTAGCACCGCCTACATACCTCGCTCTGCTAAT
CCTGTTACCAGTGGCTGCTGCCAGTGGCGATAAGTCGTGTCTTACCGGGTTGGACTCAAGACGATAGTTA
CCGGATAAGGCGCAGCGGTCGGGCTGAACGGGGGGTTCGTGCACACAGCCCAGCTTGGAGCGAACGACCT
ACACCGAACTGAGATACCTACAGCGTGAGCTATGAGAAAGCGCCACGCTTCCCGAAGGGAGAAAGGCGGA
CAGGTATCCGGTAAGCGGCAGGGTCGGAACAGGAGAGCGCACGAGGGAGCTTCCAGGGGGAAACGCCTGG
TATCTTTATAGTCCTGTCGGGTTTCGCCACCTCTGACTTGAGCGTCGATTTTTGTGATGCTCGTCAGGGG
GGCGGAGCCTATGGAAAAACGCCAGCAACGCGGCCTTTTTACGGTTCCTGGCCTTTTGCTGGCCTTTTGC
TCACATGGCTCGACAGATCTTCAATATTGGCCATTAGCCATATTATTCATTGGTTATATAGCATAAATCA
ATATTGGCTATTGGCCATTGCATACGTTGTATCTATATCATAATATGTACATTTATATTGGCTCATGTCC
AATATGACCGCCATGTT
